>Addgene plasmid #244811 | pBSII-NLS-mEmerald(AM) | addgene full sequence | sequence record 489773 | Addgene NGS Result
CTAAATTGTAAGCGTTAATATTTTGTTAAAATTCGCGTTAAATTTTTGTTAAATCAGCTCATTTTTTAAC
CAATAGGCCGAAATCGGCAAAATCCCTTATAAATCAAAAGAATAGACCGAGATAGGGT
[37 nt withheld, positions 129-165]
AAAGAACGTGGACTCCAACGTCAAAGG
[49 nt withheld, positions 193-241]
T
[91 nt withheld, positions 243-333]
G
[124 nt withheld, positions 335-458]
CCCATTCGCCATTCAGGCTGCGCAACTGTTGGGAAGGGCGATCGGTGCGGGCCTCTTCGCTATTACGCCA
GCTGGCGAAAGGGGGATGTGCTGCAAGGCGATTAAGTTGGGTAACGCCAGGGTTTTCCCAGTCACGACGT
TGTAAAACGACGGCCAGTGAGCGCGCGTAATACGACTCACTATAGGGCGAATTGGGTACCGGGCCCCCCC
TCGAGGTCGACGGTATCGATAAGCTTGATATCGAATTCCTGCAGCCCGGGCAAAATGGCCCCCAAGAAGA
AAAGGAAAGTGGCGGCCGCCTCGAAAGGCGAAGAATTGTTCACCGGCGTGGTGCCAATTTTGGTGGAATT
GGACGGCGACGTGAACGGCCACAAATTCTCGGTGTCGGGCGAAGGCGAAGGCGACGCCACCTACGGCAAA
TTGACCTTGAAATTCATTTGTACCACCGGCAAATTGCCAGTGCCATGGCCAACCTTGGTGACCACCTTGA
CCTACGGCGTGCAATGTTTCGCCAGATACCCAGACCACATGAAACAACACGACTTCTTCAAATCGGCCAT
GCCAGAAGGCTACGTGCAAGAAAGAACCATTTTCTTCAAAGACGACGGCAACTACAAAACCAGAGCCGAA
GTGAAATTCGAAGGCGACACCTTGGTGAACAGGATTGAATTGAAAGGCATTGACTTCAAAGAAGATGGCA
ACATTTTGGGCCACAAATTGGAATACAACTACAACTCGCACAAAGTGTACATTACCGCCGACAAACAAAA
GAACGGCATTAAAGTGAACTTCAAAACCAGACACAACATTGAAGATGGCTCGGTGCAATTGGCCGACCAC
TACCAACAAAACACCCCAATTGGCGACGGCCCAGTGTTGTTGCCAGACAACCACTACTTGTCGACCCAAT
CGAAATTGTCGAAAGACCCAAACGAAAAGAGGGACCACATGGTGTTGTTGGAATTCGTGACCGCCGCCGG
CATTACCTTGGGCATGGACGAATTGTACAAATAACCTGCAGGGATCATAATCAGCCATACCACATTTGTA
GAGGTTTTACTTGCTTTAAAAAACCTCCCACACCTCCCCCTGAACCTGAAACATAAAATGAATGCAATTG
TTGTTGTTAACTTGTTTATTGCAGCTTATAATGGTTACAAATAAAGCAATAGCATCACAAATTTCACAAA
TAAAGCATTTTTTTCACTGCATTCTAGTTGTGGTTTGTCCAAACTCATCAATGTATCTTATCATGTCTGG
ATCCCCAGGAAGCTCCTCTGTGTCCTCATAAACCCTAACCTCCTCTACTTGAGAGGACATTCCAATCATA
GGCTGCCCATCCACCCTCTGTGTCCTCCTGTTAATTAGGTCACTTAACAAAAAGGAAATTGGGTAGGGGT
TTTTCACAGACCGCTTTCTAAGGGTAATTTTAAAATATCTGGGAAGTCCCTTCCACTGCTGTGTTCCAGA
AGTGTTGGTAAACAGCCCACAAATGTCAACAGCAGAAACATACAAGCTGTCAGCTTTGCACAAGGGCCCA
ACACCCTGCTCATCAAGAAGCACTGTGGTTGCTGTGTTAGTAATGTGCAAAACAGGAGGCACATTTTCCC
CACCTGTGTAGGTTCCAAAATATCTAGTGTTTTCATTTTTACTTGGATCAGGAACCCAGCACTCCACTGG
ATAAGCATTATCCTTATCCAAAACAGCCTTGTGGTCAGTGTTCATCTGCTGACTGTCAACTGTAGCATTT
TTTGGGGTTACAGTTTGAGCAGGATATTTGGTCCTGTAGTTTGCTAACACACCCTGCAGCTCCAAAGGTT
CCCCACCAACAGCAAAAAAATGAAAATTTGACCCTTGAATGGGTTTTCCAGCACCATTTTCATGAGTTTT
TTGTGTCCCTGAATGCAAGTTTAACATAGCAGTTACCCCAATAACCTCAGTTTTAACAGTAACAGCTTCC
CACATCAAAATATTTCCACAGGTTAAGTCCTCATTTAAAGAGCTCCAGCTTTTGTTCCCTTTAGTGAGGG
TTAATTGCGCGCTTGGCGTAATCATGGTCATAGCTGTTTCCTGTGTGAAATTGTTATCCGCTCACAATTC
CACACAACATACGAGCCGGAAGCATAAAGTGTAAAGCCTGGGGTGCCTAATGAGTGAGCTAACTCACATT
AATTGCGTTGCGCTCACTGCCCGCTTTCCAGTCGGGAAACCTGTCGTGCCAGCTGCATTAATGAATCGGC
CAACGCGCGGGGAGAGGCGGTTTGCGTATTGGGCGCTCTTCCGCTTCCTCGCTCACTGACTCGCTGCGCT
CGGTCGTTCGGCTGCGGCGAGCGGTATCAGCTCACTCAAAGGCGGTAATACGGTTATCCACAGAATCAGG
GGATAACGCAGGAAAGAACATGTGAGCAAAAGGCCAGCAAAAGGCCAGGAACCGTAAAAAGGCCGCGTTG
CTGGCGTTTTTCCATAGGCTCCGCCCCCCTGACGAGCATCACAAAAATCGACGCTCAAGTCAGAGGTGGC
GAAACCCGACAGGACTATAAAGATACCAGGCGTTTCCCCCTGGAAGCTCCCTCGTGCGCTCTCCTGTTCC
GACCCTGCCGCTTACCGGATACCTGTCCGCCTTTCTCCCTTCGGGAAGCGTGGCGCTTTCTCATAGCTCA
CGCTGTAGGTATCTCAGTTCGGTGTAGGTCGTTCGCTCCAAGCTGGGCTGTGTGCACGAACCCCCCGTTC
AGCCCGACCGCTGCGCCTTATCCGGTAACTATCGTCTTGAGTCCAACCCGGTAAGACACGACTTATCGCC
ACTGGCAGCAGCCACTGGTAACAGGATTAGCAGAGCGAGGTATGTAGGCGGTGCTACAGAGTTCTTGAAG
TGGTGGCCTAACTACGGCTACACTAGAAGAACAGTATTTGGTATCTGCGCTCTGCTGAAGCCAGTTACCT
TCGGAAAAAGAGTTGGTAGCTCTTGATCCGGCAAACAAACCACCGCTGGTAGCGGTGGTTTTTTTGTTTG
CAAGCAGCAGATTACGCGCAGAAAAAAAGGATCTCAAGAAGATCCTTTGATCTTTTCTACGGGGTCTGAC
GCTCAGTGGAACGAAAACTCACGTTAAGGGATTTTGGTCATGAGATTATCAAAAAGGATCTTCACCTAGA
TCCTTTTAAATTAAAAATGAAGTTTTAAATCAATCTAAAGTATATATGAGTAAACTTGGTCTGACAGTTA
CCAATGCTTAATCAGTGAGGCACCTATCTCAGCGATCTGTCTATTTCGTTCATCCATAGTTGCCTGACTC
CCCGTCGTGTAGATAACTACGATACGGGAGGGCTTACCATCTGGCCCCAGTGCTGCAATGATACCGCGAG
ACCCACGCTCACCGGCTCCAGATTTATCAGCAATAAACCAGCCAGCCGGAAGGGCCGAGCGCAGAAGTGG
TCCTGCAACTTTATCCGCCTCCATCCAGTCTATTAATTGTTGCCGGGAAGCTAGAGTAAGTAGTTCGCCA
GTTAATAGTTTGCGCAACGTTGTTGCCATTGCTACAGGCATCGTGGTGTCACGCTCGTCGTTTGGTATGG
CTTCATTCAGCTCCGGTTCCCAACGATCAAGGCGAGTTACATGATCCCCCATGTTGTGCAAAAAAGCGGT
TAGCTCCTTCGGTCCTCCGATCGTTGTCAGAAGTAAGTTGGCCGCAGTGTTATCACTCATGGTTATGGCA
GCACTGCATAATTCTCTTACTGTCATGCCATCCGTAAGATGCTTTTCTGTGACTGGTGAGTACTCAACCA
AGTCATTCTGAGAATAGTGTATGCGGCGACCGAGTTGCTCTTGCCCGGCGTCAATACGGGATAATACCGC
GCCACATAGCAGAACTTTAAAAGTGCTCATCATTGGAAAACGTTCTTCGGGGCGAAAACTCTCAAGGATC
TTACCGCTGTTGAGATCCAGTTCGATGTAACCCACTCGTGCACCCAACTGATCTTCAGCATCTTTTACTT
TCACCAGCGTTTCTGGGTGAGCAAAAACAGGAAGGCAAAATGCCGCAAAAAAGGGAATAAGGGCGACACG
GAAATGTTGAATACTCATACTCTTCCTTTTTCAATATTATTGAAGCATTTATCAGGGTTATTGTCTCATG
AGCGGATACATATTTGAATGTATTTAGAAAAATAAACAAATAGGGGTTCCGCGCACATTTCCCCGAAAAG
TGCCAC
Features (pLannotate 1.2.2; 16 found; start..end, strand, type, name):
     30..458     -  rep_origin     f1 ori (sequence partly withheld): f1 bacteriophage origin of replication; arrow indicates direction of (+) strand synthesis
    463..618     -  CDS            lacZα (fragment): LacZα fragment of β-galactosidase; lacZ fragment
    626..644     +  promoter       T7 promoter: promoter for bacteriophage T7 RNA polymerase
    653..718     -  misc_feature   MCS (fragment): pBluescript multiple cloning site
    759..1469    +  CDS            mEmerald: mEmerald is a basic (constitutively fluorescent) green fluorescent protein published in 1998, derived from Aequorea victoria. It is reported to be a very rapidly-maturing monomer with moderate acid sensitivity.
   1481..1564    +  CDS            large T antigen (fragment): large T antigen from SV40 (simian virus 40)
   1587..1721    +  polyA_signal   SV40 poly(A) signal: SV40 polyadenylation signal
   1665..2456    -  CDS            VP1_SV40 (fragment): Experimental evidence at protein level: Swiss-Prot protein existence level 1. Forms an icosahedral capsid with a T=7 symmetry and a 40 nm diameter. The capsid is composed of 72 pentamers linked to each other by disulfide bonds and associated with VP2 or VP3 proteins. Binds to N- glycolylneuraminic analog of the ganglioside GM1 on the cell surface to provide virion attachment to target cell (PubMed:18353982). Once attached, the virion is internalized by caveolin-mediated endocytosis and traffics to the endoplasmic reticulum. Inside the endoplasmic reticulum, the protein folding machinery isomer
   2476..2494    -  promoter       T3 promoter: promoter for bacteriophage T3 RNA polymerase
   2539..2555    -  protein_bind   lac operator: The lac repressor binds to the lac operator to inhibit transcription in E. coli. This inhibition can be relieved by adding lactose or isopropyl-β-D-thiogalactopyranoside (IPTG). lac repressor encoded by lacI
   2563..2593    -  promoter       lac promoter: promoter for the E. coli lac operon
   2608..2629    -  protein_bind   CAP binding site: CAP binding activates transcription in the presence of cAMP. E. coli catabolite activator protein
   2642..2734    -  CDS            lacI (fragment): lac repressor; lacI; The lac repressor binds to the lac operator to inhibit transcription in E. coli. This inhibition can be relieved by adding lactose or isopropyl-β-D-thiogalactopyranoside (IPTG).
   2917..3505    -  rep_origin     ori: high-copy-number ColE1/pMB1/pBR322/pUC origin of replication
   3676..4536    -  CDS            AmpR: β-lactamase; bla; confers resistance to ampicillin, carbenicillin, and related antibiotics
   4537..4641    -  promoter       AmpR promoter: bla
