[The description below was written by a language model from this plasmid's Addgene catalogue record and pLannotate feature annotations shown in this document.]
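Description:
pBSII-NLS-mEmerald(AM) is a 4,664 bp template plasmid for in vitro mRNA synthesis, built on the pBluescript II SK (+) phagemid backbone. It is maintained in E. coli through a high-copy ColE1/pUC-type origin and selected with ampicillin via the β-lactamase gene and its own promoter. The backbone also retains the f1 origin for single-stranded DNA production, remnants of the lacZα/lac promoter-operator region, and the flanking T7 and T3 phage promoters that bracket the cloning site.

The payload is a synthetic mEmerald coding sequence, a monomeric, rapidly maturing green fluorescent protein derived from Aequorea victoria GFP, codon-optimized for the honeybee and placed downstream of the T7 promoter so that sense-strand RNA can be transcribed with T7 RNA polymerase. The fluorescent protein is fused to an SV40 nuclear localization signal, which directs the translated protein into the nucleus and so yields a nuclear label. The catalogue entry lists the NLS as N-terminal on the insert, whereas the automated annotation detects a short SV40 large T antigen fragment immediately after the mEmerald reading frame; the record does not resolve this discrepancy. Downstream lies SV40-derived sequence containing the SV40 polyadenylation signal. It overlaps a region annotated as a reverse-strand VP1 fragment, which is most likely carried along as part of the SV40 3′ segment rather than a functional gene.

According to the stated purpose, the plasmid is used to produce mRNA encoding the nuclear-targeted mEmerald marker for honeybee work. The record does not describe how the transcript is delivered or which linearization site is used for run-off transcription.
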