Addgene plasmid #244811: pBSII-NLS-mEmerald(AM)
Purpose: In-Vitro Synthesis of mRNA encoding a Honeybee-optimized mEmerald-labeled Nuclear Localization Signal (NLS) Tag
Depositing lab: Frederic Strobl. Depositing organization: Goethe-Universitaet Frankfurt am Main.
Backbone
  Vector backbone: pBluescript II SK (+)
  Total vector size (bp): 4664
  Vector type: In-Vitro mRNA Synthesis
Growth in bacteria
  Bacterial resistance: Ampicillin, 100 μg/mL
  Growth temperature: 37°C
  Growth strain: DH5alpha
  Copy number: Unknown
Gene/Insert
  Gene/Insert name: mEmerald
  Species: Synthetic
  Mutation: coding sequence is optimized for the Honeybee
  Promoter: T7
  Tag / fusion protein: SV40 NLS (N terminal on insert)
  Cloning method: Other
  Sequencing primers: 5′ T7
Terms and licenses: Academic/Nonprofit Terms; Industry Terms: Not Available to Industry
How to cite: pBSII-NLS-mEmerald(AM) was a gift from Frederic Strobl (Addgene plasmid # 244811 ; http://n2t.net/addgene:244811 ; RRID:Addgene_244811)
